LOCUS       pTD103LuxI_sfGFP__ 4029 bp ds-DNA circular 25-SEP-2013
SOURCE
  ORGANISM
COMMENT
COMMENT     ApEinfo:methylated:1
FEATURES             Location/Qualifiers
     J_segment       235..846
                     /vntifkey="16"
                     /label=LuxI_LAA
                     /ApEinfo_fwdcolor=pink
                     /ApEinfo_revcolor=pink
     J_segment       1199..1954
                     /vntifkey="16"
                     /label=sfGFP_LAA
                     /ApEinfo_fwdcolor=pink
                     /ApEinfo_revcolor=pink
     misc_marker     complement(3027..3818)
                     /vntifkey="22"
                     /label=Kan
                     /ApEinfo_fwdcolor=pink
                     /ApEinfo_revcolor=pink
     rep_origin      2076..2860
                     /vntifkey="33"
                     /label=colE1
                     /ApEinfo_fwdcolor=pink
                     /ApEinfo_revcolor=pink
     terminator      2891..2994
                     /vntifkey="43"
                     /label=T0
                     /ApEinfo_fwdcolor=pink
                     /ApEinfo_revcolor=pink
     terminator      1961..2071
                     /vntifkey="43"
                     /label=T1
                     /ApEinfo_fwdcolor=pink
                     /ApEinfo_revcolor=pink
     terminator      854..966
                     /vntifkey="43"
                     /label=T1(1)
                     /ApEinfo_label=T1
                     /ApEinfo_fwdcolor=pink
                     /ApEinfo_revcolor=pink
     promoter        27..234
                     /vntifkey="30"
                     /label=luxIp
                     /ApEinfo_fwdcolor=pink
                     /ApEinfo_revcolor=pink
     promoter        991..1198
                     /vntifkey="30"
                     /label=luxIp(1)
                     /ApEinfo_label=luxIp
                     /ApEinfo_fwdcolor=pink
                     /ApEinfo_revcolor=pink
ORIGIN
        1 ctcgagagtc tataccgatg acgacgacct attgtttgtc gcaagttttg cgtgttatat
       61 atcattaaaa cggtaatgga ttgacatttg attctaataa attggatttt tgtcacacta
      121 ttgtatcgct gggaatacaa ttacttaaca taagcacctg taggatcgta caggtttacg
      181 caagaaaatg gtttgttata gtcgaatgaa ttcattaaag aggagaaagg taccatgact
      241 ataatgataa aaaaatcgga ttttttggca attccatcgg aggagtataa aggtattcta
      301 agtcttcgtt atcaagtgtt taagcaaaga cttgagtggg acttagttgt agaaaataac
      361 cttgaatcag atgagtatga taactcaaat gcagaatata tttatgcttg tgatgatact
      421 gaaaatgtaa gtggatgctg gcgtttatta cctacaacag gtgattatat gctgaaaagt
      481 gtttttcctg aattgcttgg tcaacagagt gctcccaaag atcctaatat agtcgaatta
      541 agtcgttttg ctgtaggtaa aaatagctca aagataaata actctgctag tgaaattaca
      601 atgaaactat ttgaagctat atataaacac gctgttagtc aaggtattac agaatatgta
      661 acagtaacat caacagcaat agagcgattt ttaaagcgta ttaaagttcc ttgtcatcgt
      721 attggagaca aagaaattca tgtattaggt gatactaaat cggttgtatt gtctatgcct
      781 attaatgaac agtttaaaaa agcagtctta aatgcagcga acgacgaaaa ttacgccctt
      841 gcagcgtaaa cgcgtgctag aggcatcaaa taaaacgaaa ggctcagtcg aaagactggg
      901 cctttcgttt tatctgttgt ttgtcggtga acgctctcct gagtaggaca aatccgccgc
      961 cctagaagac tgtcgctaca gatagttcac acctattgtt tgtcgcaagt tttgcgtgtt
     1021 atatatcatt aaaacggtaa tggattgaca tttgattcta ataaattgga tttttgtcac
     1081 actattgtat cgctgggaat acaattactt aacataagca cctgtaggat cgtacaggtt
     1141 tacgcaagaa aatggtttgt tatagtcgaa tgaattcatt aaagaggaga aaggtaccat
     1201 gagcaaagga gaagaacttt tcactggagt tgtcccaatt cttgttgaat tagatggtga
     1261 tgttaatggg cacaaatttt ctgtccgtgg agagggtgaa ggtgatgcta caaacggaaa
     1321 actcaccctt aaatttattt gcactactgg aaaactacct gttccgtggc caacacttgt
     1381 cactactctg acctatggtg ttcaatgctt ttcccgttat ccggatcaca tgaaacggca
     1441 tgactttttc aagagtgcca tgcccgaagg ttatgtacag gaacgcacta tatctttcaa
     1501 agatgacggg acctacaaga cgcgtgctga agtcaagttt gaaggtgata cccttgttaa
     1561 tcgtatcgag ttaaagggta ttgattttaa agaagatgga aacattcttg gacacaaact
     1621 cgagtacaac tttaactcac acaatgtata catcacggca gacaaacaaa agaatggaat
     1681 caaagctaac ttcaaaattc gccacaacgt tgaagatggt tccgttcaac tagcagacca
     1741 ttatcaacaa aatactccaa ttggcgatgg ccctgtcctt ttaccagaca accattacct
     1801 gtcgacacaa tctgtccttt cgaaagatcc caacgaaaag cgtgaccaca tggtccttct
     1861 tgagtttgta actgctgctg ggattacaca tggcatggat gagctctaca aaactagtgc
     1921 agcgaacgac gaaaattacg cccttgcagc gtgaacgcgt gctagaggca tcaaataaaa
     1981 cgaaaggctc agtcgaaaga ctgggccttt cgttttatct gttgtttgtc ggtgaacgct
     2041 ctcctgagta ggacaaatcc gccgccctag acctagggcg ttcggctgcg gcgagcggta
     2101 tcagctcact caaaggcggt aatacggtta tccacagaat caggggataa cgcaggaaag
     2161 aacatgtgag caaaaggcca gcaaaaggcc aggaaccgta aaaaggccgc gttgctggcg
     2221 tttttccata ggctccgccc ccctgacgag catcacaaaa atcgacgctc aagtcagagg
     2281 tggcgaaacc cgacaggact ataaagatac caggcgtttc cccctggaag ctccctcgtg
     2341 cgctctcctg ttccgaccct gccgcttacc ggatacctgt ccgcctttct cccttcggga
     2401 agcgtggcgc tttctcatag ctcacgctgt aggtatctca gttcggtgta ggtcgttcgc
     2461 tccaagctgg gctgtgtgca cgaacccccc gttcagcccg accgctgcgc cttatccggt
     2521 aactatcgtc ttgagtccaa cccggtaaga cacgacttat cgccactggc agcagccact
     2581 ggtaacagga ttagcagagc gaggtatgta ggcggtgcta cagagttctt gaagtggtgg
     2641 cctaactacg gctacactag aaggacagta tttggtatct gcgctctgct gaagccagtt
     2701 accttcggaa aaagagttgg tagctcttga tccggcaaac aaaccaccgc tggtagcggt
     2761 ggtttttttg tttgcaagca gcagattacg cgcagaaaaa aaggatctca agaagatcct
     2821 ttgatctttt ctacggggtc tgacgctcag tggaacgaaa actcacgtta agggattttg
     2881 gtcatgacta gtgcttggat tctcaccaat aaaaaacgcc cggcggcaac cgagcgttct
     2941 gaacaaatcc agatggagtt ctgaggtcat tactggatct atcaacagga gtccaagcga
     3001 gctctcgaac cccagagtcc cgctcagaag aactcgtcaa gaaggcgata gaaggcgatg
     3061 cgctgcgaat cgggagcggc gataccgtaa agcacgagga agcggtcagc ccattcgccg
     3121 ccaagctctt cagcaatatc acgggtagcc aacgctatgt cctgatagcg gtccgccaca
     3181 cccagccggc cacagtcgat gaatccagaa aagcggccat tttccaccat gatattcggc
     3241 aagcaggcat cgccatgggt cacgacgaga tcctcgccgt cgggcatgcg cgccttgagc
     3301 ctggcgaaca gttcggctgg cgcgagcccc tgatgctctt cgtccagatc atcctgatcg
     3361 acaagaccgg cttccatccg agtacgtgct cgctcgatgc gatgtttcgc ttggtggtcg
     3421 aatgggcagg tagccggatc aagcgtatgc agccgccgca ttgcatcagc catgatggat
     3481 actttctcgg caggagcaag gtgagatgac aggagatcct gccccggcac ttcgcccaat
     3541 agcagccagt cccttcccgc ttcagtgaca acgtcgagca cagctgcgca aggaacgccc
     3601 gtcgtggcca gccacgatag ccgcgctgcc tcgtcctgca gttcattcag ggcaccggac
     3661 aggtcggtct tgacaaaaag aaccgggcgc ccctgcgctg acagccggaa cacggcggca
     3721 tcagagcagc cgattgtctg ttgtgcccag tcatagccga atagcctctc cacccaagcg
     3781 gccggagaac ctgcgtgcaa tccatcttgt tcaatcatgc gaaacgatcc tcatcctgtc
     3841 tcttgatcag atcttgatcc cctgcgccat cagatccttg gcggcaagaa agccatccag
     3901 tttactttgc agggcttccc aaccttacca gagggcgccc cagctggcaa ttccgacgtc
     3961 taagaaacca ttattatcat gacattaacc tataaaaata ggcgtatcac gaggcccttt
     4021 cgtcttcac
//
